Addgene plasmid #62294: pDSAYN
Purpose: (Empty Backbone) docking site transgenesis plasmid for GoldenGate Cloning and insect transgenesis, YFP-NLS marker
Depositing lab: Eric Marois. Depositing organization: CNRS UPR 9022, INSERM U1257, Réponse immunitaire chez le moustique anophèle vecteur du paludisme. Publication: Tools for Anopheles gambiae Transgenesis. Volohonsky G, Terenzi O, Soichot J, Naujoks DA, Nolan T, Windbichler N, Kapps D, Smidler AL, Vittu A, Costa G, Steinert S, Levashina EA, Blandin SA, Marois E. G3 (Bethesda). 2015 Apr 13. pii: g3.115.016808. doi: 10.1534/g3.115.016808. PubMed 25869647.
Backbone
  Vector backbone: pDONR P4r-P3r
  Backbone manufacturer: Invitrogen
  Backbone size (bp): 5187
  Modifications to backbone: LacZ cassette for blue-white selection flanked by BsaI sites for GoldenGate cloning of inserts. SV40 terminator. 3xP3-YFPnls marker to select transgenic insects.
  Vector type: Insect Expression
Growth in bacteria
  Bacterial resistance: Kanamycin, 50 μg/mL
  Growth temperature: 37°C
  Growth strain: DH5alpha
  Copy number: High Copy
Gene/Insert
  Sequencing primers: 5′ M13F (after cloning! present twice before cloning); 3′ M13R (after cloning! present twice before cloning)
Terms and licenses: Academic/Nonprofit Terms; Industry Terms: Not Available to Industry
How to cite: pDSAYN was a gift from Eric Marois (Addgene plasmid # 62294 ; http://n2t.net/addgene:62294 ; RRID:Addgene_62294)
