[The description below was written by a language model from this plasmid's Addgene catalogue record and pLannotate feature annotations shown in this document.]
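Description:
pDSAYN is an empty backbone for insect transgenesis, built on the Gateway donor vector pDONR P4r-P3r and designed to deliver Golden Gate-assembled transgenes into a genomic docking site, with Anopheles gambiae as the organism named in the associated work. It is 5,187 bp, is maintained in E. coli at high copy through a ColE1/pUC-type origin, and is selected with kanamycin (aph(3')-Ia). An f1 phage origin and remnants of Gateway recombination sites (annotated as attR4 and attL2) are also present, inherited from the parental vectors.

The cloning position is a lacZα cassette of pBluescript origin, comprising the CAP site, lac promoter and operator, T3 and T7 promoters and a multiple cloning site. According to the record it is flanked by BsaI sites, although these are not annotated in the feature table. Golden Gate assembly replaces this cassette with the insert, so recombinant colonies can be picked by blue-white screening. The record notes that the M13 sequencing primer sites occur twice until the cassette has been removed. An SV40 polyadenylation signal lies downstream to terminate transcription of the cloned module; no promoter is supplied for the insert, so this must come with the assembled parts.

Next to the terminator is a φC31 attB site, which allows φC31 integrase to recombine the plasmid into a matching attP docking site in a recipient insect line. Transgenic animals are identified with the 3xP3-YFPnls marker, seen in the annotation as a minimal Drosophila hsp70 promoter fragment driving EYFP, followed by an SV40 large T-derived fragment and a second SV40 poly(A) signal. The 3xP3 element is not annotated separately. It is an artificial Pax6-responsive enhancer that typically directs expression to the eyes and nervous system, which here would yield nuclear yellow fluorescence.
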