Features (pLannotate 1.2.2; 24 found; start..end, strand, type, name):
    121..213     +  CDS            lacI (fragment): lac repressor; lacI; The lac repressor binds to the lac operator to inhibit transcription in E. coli. This inhibition can be relieved by adding lactose or isopropyl-β-D-thiogalactopyranoside (IPTG).
    251..287     -  CDS            lacZα (fragment): LacZα fragment of β-galactosidase; lacZ fragment
    337..461     -  protein_bind   attR4: mutant version of attR; recombination site for the Gateway® LR reaction LR Clonase™
    490..511     +  protein_bind   CAP binding site: CAP binding activates transcription in the presence of cAMP. E. coli catabolite activator protein
    526..556     +  promoter       lac promoter: promoter for the E. coli lac operon
    564..580     +  protein_bind   lac operator: The lac repressor binds to the lac operator to inhibit transcription in E. coli. This inhibition can be relieved by adding lactose or isopropyl-β-D-thiogalactopyranoside (IPTG). lac repressor encoded by lacI
    625..643     +  promoter       T3 promoter: promoter for bacteriophage T3 RNA polymerase
    656..763     +  misc_feature   MCS: pBluescript multiple cloning site
    772..790     -  promoter       T7 promoter: promoter for bacteriophage T7 RNA polymerase
    798..953     +  CDS            lacZα (fragment): LacZα fragment of β-galactosidase; lacZ fragment
    958..1316    +  rep_origin     f1 ori (sequence partly withheld): f1 bacteriophage origin of replication; arrow indicates direction of (+) strand synthesis
   1399..1479    +  CDS            large T antigen (fragment): large T antigen from SV40 (simian virus 40)
   1502..1622    +  polyA_signal   SV40 poly(A) signal: SV40 polyadenylation signal
   1642..1711    +  protein_bind   attB: attB site for the φC31 integrase (Groth et al., 2000) phage φC31 integrase
   2055..2177    +  promoter       hsp70 promoter (fragment): Drosophila melanogaster hsp70Bb promoter
   2191..2224    +  misc_feature   MCS (fragment): multiple cloning site
   2232..2948    +  CDS            EYFP: EYFP is a basic (constitutively fluorescent) green/yellow fluorescent protein published in 1996, derived from Aequorea victoria. It is reported to be a very rapidly-maturing weak dimer with high acid sensitivity.
   3007..3090    +  CDS            large T antigen (fragment): large T antigen from SV40 (simian virus 40)
   3113..3234    +  polyA_signal   SV40 poly(A) signal: SV40 polyadenylation signal
   3266..3294    -  misc_feature   MCS (fragment): pBluescript multiple cloning site
   3299..3398    -  protein_bind   attL2: mutant version of attL; recombination site for the Gateway® LR reaction LR Clonase™
   3429..3447    -  promoter       T7 promoter: promoter for bacteriophage T7 RNA polymerase
   3581..4390    +  CDS            KanR: aminoglycoside phosphotransferase; aph(3')-Ia; confers resistance to kanamycin in bacteria or G418 (Geneticin®) in eukaryotes
   4537..5125    +  rep_origin     ori: high-copy-number ColE1/pMB1/pBR322/pUC origin of replication
>Addgene plasmid #62294 | pDSAYN | depositor full sequence | sequence record 102196 | pDSAYN sequence 5187 bps
CTTTCCTGCGTTATCCCCTGATTCTGTGGATAACCGTATTACCGCCTTTGAGTGAGCTGATACCGCTCGC
CGCAGCCGAACGACCGAGCGCAGCGAGTCAGTGAGCGAGGAAGCGGAAGAGCGCCCAATACGCAAACCGC
CTCTCCCCGCGCGTTGGCCGATTCATTAATGCAGCTGGCACGACAGGTTTCCCGACTGGAAAGCGGGCAG
TGAGCGCAACGCAATTAATACGCGTACCGCTAGCATGGATGTTTTCCCAGTCACGACGTTGTAAAACGAC
GGCCAGTCTTAAGCTCGGGCCCCTACAGGTCACTAATACCATCTAAGTAGTTGATTCATAGTGACTGGAT
ATGTTGTGTTTTACAGTATTATGTAGTCTGTTTTTTATGCAAAATCTAATTTAATATATTGATATTTATA
TCATTTTACGTTTCTCGTTCAACTTTTCTATACAAAGTTGGTACCGGATCCAGAGACCCGCAACGCAATT
AATGTGAGTTAGCTCACTCATTAGGCACCCCAGGCTTTACACTTTATGCTTCCGGCTCGTATGTTGTGTG
GAATTGTGAGCGGATAACAATTTCACACAGGAAACAGCTATGACCATGATTACGCCAAGCGCGCAATTAA
CCCTCACTAAAGGGAACAAAAGCTGGAGCTCCACCGCGGTGGCGGCCGCTCTAGAACTAGTGGATCCCCC
GGGCTGCAGGAATTCGATATCAAGCTTATCGATACCGTCGACCTCGAGGGGGGGCCCGGTACCCAATTCG
CCCTATAGTGAGTCGTATTACGCGCGCTCACTGGCCGTCGTTTTACAACGTCGTGACTGGGAAAACCCTG
GCGTTACCCAACTTAATCGCCTTGCAGCACATCCCCCTTTCGCCAGCTGGCGTAATAGCGAAGAGGCCCG
CACCGATCGCCCTTCCCAACAGTTGCGCAGCCTGAATGGCGAATGGG
[124 nt withheld, positions 958-1081]
C
[91 nt withheld, positions 1083-1173]
A
[49 nt withheld, positions 1175-1223]
CCTTTGACGTTGGAGTCCACGTTCTTT
[37 nt withheld, positions 1251-1287]
ACCCTATCTCGGTCTATTCTTTTGATTTATAAGGGATTTTGCCGATTTCGGCCTATTGGTTAAAAAATGA
GCTGATTTAACAAAAATTTAACGCGGGTCTCCGCTTCTAGACATAATCAGCCATACCACATTTGTAGAGG
TTTTACTTGCTTTAAAAAACCTCCCACACCTCCCCCTGAACCTGAAACATAAAATGAATGCAATTGTTGT
TGTTAACTTGTTTATTGCAGCTTATAATGGTTACAAATAAAGCAATAGCATCACAAATTTCACAAATAAA
GCATTTTTCTTCACTGCATTCTAGTTGTGGTTTGTCCAAACTCATCAATGTATCTCGACGATGTAGGTCA
CAGTCTCGAAGCCGCGGTGCGGGTGCCAGGGCGTGCCCTTGGGCTCCCCGGGCGCGTACTCCACCTCACC
CATCTGGTCCATCATGATGAACGGGTCGAGGTGGCGGTAGTTGATCCCGGCGAACGCGCGGCGCACCGGG
AAGCCCTCGCCCTCGAAACCGCTGGGCGCGGTGGTCACGGTGAGCACGGGACGTGCGACGGCGTCGGCGG
GTGCGGATACGCGGGGCAGCGTCAGCGGGTTCTCGACGGTCACGGCGGGCAATTCCTGCAGACTTCCGGT
ATCTCGCGTTTGTTTGATCGCACGGTTCCCACAATGGTTAATTCGAGCTCGCCCGGGGATCTAATTCAAT
TAGAGACTAATTCAATTAGAGCTAATTCAATTAGGATCCAAGCTTATCGATTTCGAACCCTCGACCGCCG
GAGTATAAATAGAGGCGCTTCGTCTACGGAGCGACAATTCAATTCAAACAAGCAAAGTGAACACGTCGCT
AAGCGAAAGCTAAGCAAATAAACAAGCGCAGCTGAACAAGCTAAACAATCGGGGTACCGCTAGAGTCGAC
GGTACCGCGGGCCCGGGATCCACCGGTCGCCACCATGGTGAGCAAGGGCGAGGAGCTGTTCACCGGGGTG
GTGCCCATCCTGGTCGAGCTGGACGGCGACGTAAACGGCCACAAGTTCAGCGTGTCCGGCGAGGGCGAGG
GCGATGCCACCTACGGCAAGCTGACCCTGAAGTTCATCTGCACCACCGGCAAGCTGCCCGTGCCCTGGCC
CACCCTCGTGACCACCTTCGGCTACGGCCTGCAGTGCTTCGCCCGCTACCCCGACCACATGAAGCAGCAC
GACTTCTTCAAGTCCGCCATGCCCGAAGGCTACGTCCAGGAGCGCACCATCTTCTTCAAGGACGACGGCA
ACTACAAGACCCGCGCCGAGGTGAAGTTCGAGGGCGACACCCTGGTGAACCGCATCGAGCTGAAGGGCAT
CGACTTCAAGGAGGACGGCAACATCCTGGGGCACAAGCTGGAGTACAACTACAACAGCCACAACGTCTAT
ATCATGGCCGACAAGCAGAAGAACGGCATCAAGGTGAACTTCAAGATCCGCCACAACATCGAGGACGGCA
GCGTGCAGCTCGCCGACCACTACCAGCAGAACACCCCCATCGGCGACGGCCCCGTGCTGCTGCCCGACAA
CCACTACCTGAGCTACCAGTCCGCCCTGAGCAAAGACCCCAACGAGAAGCGCGATCACATGGTCCTGCTG
GAGTTCGTGACCGCCGCCGGGATCACTCTCGGCATGGACGAGCTGTACAAGAGATCTCGACCCAAGAAAA
AGCGGAAGGTGGAGGACCCGTAAAGCGGCCGCGACTCTAGATCATAATCAGCCATACCACATTTGTAGAG
GTTTTACTTGCTTTAAAAAACCTCCCACACCTCCCCCTGAACCTGAAACATAAAATGAATGCAATTGTTG
TTGTTAACTTGTTTATTGCAGCTTATAATGGTTACAAATAAAGCAATAGCATCACAAATTTCACAAATAA
AGCATTTTTTTCACTGCATTCTAGTTGTGGTTTGTCCAAACTCATCAATGTATCTTAAAGCTTATCGATA
CGCGTACGTACGGCGCGCCTAGAGCGGCCGCCACCGCGGTGGAGCTCGAGTACCCAGCTTTCTTGTACAA
AGTTGGCATTATAAGAAAGCATTGCTTATCAATTTGTTGCAACGAACAGGTCACTATCAGTCAAAATAAA
ATCATTATTTGCCATCCAGCTGCAGGGCGGCCGCGATATCCCCTATAGTGAGTCGTATTACATGGTCATA
GCTGTTTCCTGGCAGCTCTGGCCCGTGTCTCAAAATCTCTGATGTTACATTGCACAAGATAAAAATATAT
CATCATGAACAATAAAACTGTCTGCTTACATAAACAGTAATACAAGGGGTGTTATGAGCCATATTCAACG
GGAAACGTCGAGGCCGCGATTAAATTCCAACATGGATGCTGATTTATATGGGTATAAATGGGCTCGCGAT
AATGTCGGGCAATCAGGTGCGACAATCTATCGCTTGTATGGGAAGCCCGATGCGCCAGAGTTGTTTCTGA
AACATGGCAAAGGTAGCGTTGCCAATGATGTTACAGATGAGATGGTCAGACTAAACTGGCTGACGGAATT
TATGCCTCTTCCGACCATCAAGCATTTTATCCGTACTCCTGATGATGCATGGTTACTCACCACTGCGATC
CCCGGAAAAACAGCATTCCAGGTATTAGAAGAATATCCTGATTCAGGTGAAAATATTGTTGATGCGCTGG
CAGTGTTCCTGCGCCGGTTGCATTCGATTCCTGTTTGTAATTGTCCTTTTAACAGCGATCGCGTATTTCG
TCTCGCTCAGGCGCAATCACGAATGAATAACGGTTTGGTTGATGCGAGTGATTTTGATGACGAGCGTAAT
GGCTGGCCTGTTGAACAAGTCTGGAAAGAAATGCATAAACTTTTGCCATTCTCACCGGATTCAGTCGTCA
CTCATGGTGATTTCTCACTTGATAACCTTATTTTTGACGAGGGGAAATTAATAGGTTGTATTGATGTTGG
ACGAGTCGGAATCGCAGACCGATACCAGGATCTTGCCATCCTATGGAACTGCCTCGGTGAGTTTTCTCCT
TCATTACAGAAACGGCTTTTTCAAAAATATGGTATTGATAATCCTGATATGAATAAATTGCAGTTTCATT
TGATGCTCGATGAGTTTTTCTAATCAGAATTGGTTAATTGGTTGTAACACTGGCAGAGCATTACGCTGAC
TTGACGGGACGGCGCAAGCTCATGACCAAAATCCCTTAACGTGAGTTACGCGTCGTTCCACTGAGCGTCA
GACCCCGTAGAAAAGATCAAAGGATCTTCTTGAGATCCTTTTTTTCTGCGCGTAATCTGCTGCTTGCAAA
CAAAAAAACCACCGCTACCAGCGGTGGTTTGTTTGCCGGATCAAGAGCTACCAACTCTTTTTCCGAAGGT
AACTGGCTTCAGCAGAGCGCAGATACCAAATACTGTTCTTCTAGTGTAGCCGTAGTTAGGCCACCACTTC
AAGAACTCTGTAGCACCGCCTACATACCTCGCTCTGCTAATCCTGTTACCAGTGGCTGCTGCCAGTGGCG
ATAAGTCGTGTCTTACCGGGTTGGACTCAAGACGATAGTTACCGGATAAGGCGCAGCGGTCGGGCTGAAC
GGGGGGTTCGTGCACACAGCCCAGCTTGGAGCGAACGACCTACACCGAACTGAGATACCTACAGCGTGAG
CTATGAGAAAGCGCCACGCTTCCCGAAGGGAGAAAGGCGGACAGGTATCCGGTAAGCGGCAGGGTCGGAA
CAGGAGAGCGCACGAGGGAGCTTCCAGGGGGAAACGCCTGGTATCTTTATAGTCCTGTCGGGTTTCGCCA
CCTCTGACTTGAGCGTCGATTTTTGTGATGCTCGTCAGGGGGGCGGAGCCTATGGAAAAACGCCAGCAAC
GCGGCCTTTTTACGGTTCCTGGCCTTTTGCTGGCCTTTTGCTCACATGTT
