>Addgene plasmid #62294 | pDSAYN | addgene partial sequence | sequence record 104296 | F1ori-F 5'-GTGGACTCTTGTTCCAAACTGG-3'
TCTCGGTCTATTCTTTTGATTTATAAGGGATTTTGCCGATTTCGGCCTATTGGTTAAAAAATGAGCTGAT
TTAACAAAAATTTAACGCGGGTCTCCGCTTCTAGACATAATCAGCCATACCACATTTGTAGAGGTTTTAC
TTGCTTTAAAAAACCTCCCACACCTCCCCCTGAACCTGAAACATAAAATGAATGCAATTGTTGTTGTTAA
CTTGTTTATTGCAGCTTATAATGGTTACAAATAAAGCAATAGCATCACAAATTTCACAAATAAAGCATTT
TTCTTCACTGCATTCTAGTTGTGGTTTGTCCAAACTCATCAATGTATCTCGACGATGTAGGTCACAGTCT
CGAAGCCGCGGTGCGGGTGCCAGGGCGTGCCCTTGGGCTCCCCGGGCGCGTACTCCACCTCACCCATCTG
GTCCATCATGATGAACGGGTCGAGGTGGCGGTAGTTGATCCCGGCGAACGCGCGGCGCACCGGGAAGCCC
TCGCCCTCGAAACCGCTGGGCGCGGTGGTCACGGTGAGCACGGGACGTGCGACGGCGTCGGCGGGTGCGG
ATACGCGGGGCAGCGTCAGCGGGTTCTCGACGGTCACGGCGGGCAATTCCTGCAGACTTCCGGTATCTCG
CGTTTGTTTGATCGCACGGTTCCCACAATGGTTAATTCGAGCTCGCCCGGGGATCTAATTCAATTAGAGA
CTAATTCAATTAGAGCTAATTCAATTAGGATCCAAGCTTATCGATTTCGAACCCTCGACCGCCGGAGTAT
AAATAGAGGCGCTTCGTCTACGGAGCGACAATTCAATTCAAACAAGCAAAGTGAACACGTCGCTAAGCGA
AAGCTAAGCAAATAAACAAGCGCAGCTGAACAAGCTAAACAATCGGGGTACCGCTAGAGTCGACGGTACC
GCGGGCCCGGGATCCACCGGTCGCCACCATGGTGAGCAAGGGCGAGGAGCTGTTCACCGGGGTGGTGCCC
ATCCTGGTCGAGCTGGACGGCGACGTAAACGGCCACAAGTTCA
