>Addgene plasmid #62294 | pDSAYN | addgene partial sequence | sequence record 104297 | pUC-4 5'-CAGTGAGCGAGGAAGCGGAAGAGCGCCCAA-3'
GCAAACCGCCTCTCCCCGCGCGTTGGCCGATTCATTAATGCAGCTGGCACGACAGGTTTCCCGACTGGAA
AGCGGGCAGTGAGCGCAACGCAATTAATACGCGTACCGCTAGCATGGATGTTTTCCCAGTCACGACGTTG
TAAAACGACGGCCAGTCTTAAGCTCGGGCCCCTACAGGTCACTAATACCATCTAAGTAGTTGATTCATAG
TGACTGGATATGTTGTGTTTTACAGTATTATGTAGTCTGTTTTTTATGCAAAATCTAATTTAATATATTG
ATATTTATATCATTTTACGTTTCTCGTTCAACTTTTCTATACAAAGTTGGTACCGGATCCAGAGACCCGC
AACGCAATTAATGTGAGTTAGCTCACTCATTAGGCACCCCAGGCTTTACACTTTATGCTTCCGGCTCGTA
TGTTGTGTGGAATTGTGAGCGGATAACAATTTCACACAGGAAACAGCTATGACCATGATTACGCCAAGCG
CGCAATTAACCCTCACTAAAGGGAACAAAAGCTGGAGCTCCACCGCGGTGGCGGCCGCTCTAGAACTAGT
GGATCCCCCGGGCTGCAGGAATTCGATATCAAGCTTATCGATACCGTCGACCTCGAGGGGGGGCCCGGTA
CCCAATTCGCCCTATAGTGAGTCGTATTACGCGCGCTCACTGGCCGTCGTTTTACAACGTCGTGACTGGG
AAAACCCTGGCGTTACCCAACTTA
