>Addgene plasmid #62294 | pDSAYN | addgene partial sequence | sequence record 104298 | pENTR1A-3 5'-GTAACATCAGAGATTTTGAGACAC-3'
AGCTGCCAGGAAACAGCTATGACCATGTAATACGACTCACTATAGGGGATATCGCGGCCGCCCTGCAGCT
GGATGGCAAATAATGATTTTATTTTGACTGATAGTGACCTGTTCGTTGCAACAAATTGATAAGCAATGCT
TTCTTATAATGCCAACTTTGTACAAGAAAGCTGGGTACTCGAGCTCCACCGCGGTGGCGGCCGCTCTAGG
CGCGCCGTACGTACGCGTATCGATAAGCTTTAAGATACATTGATGAGTTTGGACAAACCACAACTAGAAT
GCAGTGAAAAAAATGCTTTATTTGTGAAATTTGTGATGCTATTGCTTTATTTGTAACCATTATAAGCTGC
AATAAACAAGTTAACAACAACAATTGCATTCATTTTATGTTTCAGGTTCAGGGGGAGGTGTGGGAGGTTT
TTTAAAGCAAGTAAAACCTCTACAAATGTGGTATGGCTGATTATGATCTAGAGTCGCGGCCGCTTTACGG
GTCCTCCACCTTCCGCTTTTTCTTGGGTCGAGATCTCTTGTACAGCTCGTCCATGCCGAGAGTGATCCCG
GCGGCGGTCACGAACTCCAGCAGGACCATGTGATCGCGCTTCTCGTTGGGGTCTTTGCTCAGGGCGGACT
GGTAGCTCAGGTAGTGGTTGTCGGGCAGCAGCACGGGGCCGTCGCCGATGGGGGTGTTCTGCTGGTAGTG
GTCGGCGAGCTGCACGCTGCCGTCCTCGATGTTGTGGCGGATCTTGAAGTTCACCTTGATGCCGTTCTTC
TGCTTGTCGGCCATGATATAGACGTTGTGGCTGTTGTAGTTGTACTCCAGCTTGTGCCCCAGGATGTTGC
CGTCCTCCTTGAAGTCGATGCCCTTCAGCTCGATGCGGTTCACCAGGGTGTCGCCCTCGAACTTCACCTC
GGCGCGGGTCTTGTAGTTGCCGTCGTCCTTGAAGAAGATGGTGCGCTCCTGGACGTAGCCTTCGGGCATG
GCGGACTTGAAGAAGTCGTGCTGCTTCATGTGGTCGGGGTAGCGGGCGAAGCACTGCAGGCCGTA
